>Addgene plasmid #166118 | pEGFP_Y1389C-talin1 (1-2541) | addgene full sequence | sequence record 330285 | Addgene NGS Result
TAGTTATTAATAGTAATCAATTACGGGGTCATTAGTTCATAGCCCATATATGGAGTTCCGCGTTACATAA
CTTACGGTAAATGGCCCGCCTGGCTGACCGCCCAACGACCCCCGCCCATTGACGTCAATAATGACGTATG
TTCCCATAGTAACGCCAATAGGGACTTTCCATTGACGTCAATGGGTGGAGTATTTACGGTAAACTGCCCA
CTTGGCAGTACATCAAGTGTATCATATGCCAAGTACGCCCCCTATTGACGTCAATGACGGTAAATGGCCC
GCCTGGCATTATGCCCAGTACATGACCTTATGGGACTTTCCTACTTGGCAGTACATCTACGTATTAGTCA
TCGCTATTACCATGGTGATGCGGTTTTGGCAGTACATCAATGGGCGTGGATAGCGGTTTGACTCACGGGG
ATTTCCAAGTCTCCACCCCATTGACGTCAATGGGAGTTTGTTTTGGCACCAAAATCAACGGGACTTTCCA
AAATGTCGTAACAACTCCGCCCCATTGACGCAAATGGGCGGTAGGCGTGTACGGTGGGAGGTCTATATAA
GCAGAGCTGGTTTAGTGAACCGTCAGATCCGCTAGCGCTACCGGTATTAGGCACCCCAGGCTTTACACGA
ATTCGCAGAAGCTGCCACCATGGTTGCGCTTTCGCTGAAGATTAGCATTGGGAATGTGGTGAAGACGATG
CAATTTGAGCCATCTACCATGGTGTACGACGCCTGCCGCATGATTCGTGAGCGGATCCCAGAGGCCCTGG
CTGGCCCTCCCAACGACTTTGGGCTCTTTCTGTCAGATGATGACCCCAAAAAAGGCATCTGGCTAGAGGC
TGGGAAAGCTTTGGACTACTACATGCTCCGAAATGGGGACACCATGGAGTACAGAAAAAAGCAGAGACCC
CTGAAGATCCGGATGTTAGACGGAACGGTGAAGACTATCATGGTGGATGACTCCAAGACCGTCACAGACA
TGCTCATGACCATTTGTGCCCGAATTGGTATCACCAACCATGATGAGTATTCACTGGTTCGAGAGCTGAT
GGAAGAAAAGAAAGATGAGGGGACAGGGACCCTGAGAAAAGACAAGACCCTACTGCGAGATGAAAAGAAG
ATGGAGAAGCTAAAGCAGAAGTTGCACACAGACGATGAGTTGAACTGGCTGGACCATGGGCGGACACTGA
GGGAACAGGGAGTGGAAGAGCATGAGACGTTGCTGCTGCGGAGAAAGTTCTTCTACTCAGACCAGAATGT
GGATTCCCGAGACCCTGTACAGCTGAACCTTCTCTATGTGCAGGCACGAGATGACATCCTGAATGGCTCC
CATCCTGTCTCCTTTGACAAGGCCTGTGAATTTGCAGGCTTCCAGTGCCAGATCCAGTTTGGACCTCACA
ATGAACAGAAGCACAAGGCTGGCTTCCTTGACCTGAAGGACTTCCTGCCCAAGGAGTATGTGAAGCAGAA
GGGAGAGCGTAAGATCTTTCAGGCACACAAGAATTGTGGGCAGATGAGTGAAATTGAGGCCAAGGTACGC
TACGTGAAGCTGGCCCGTTCCCTCAAGACTTACGGTGTCTCCTTCTTCCTAGTCAAGGAAAAGATGAAGG
GGAAGAATAAACTGGTGCCCAGGCTGTTGGGCATCACTAAGGAGTGTGTGATGCGTGTGGATGAGAAGAC
CAAGGAGGTGATTCAGGAATGGAGCCTCACCAACATCAAACGCTGGGCTGCCTCTCCCAAGAGCTTTACT
CTGGACTTTGGAGACTATCAGGATGGCTACTACTCAGTACAGACGACAGAAGGCGAGCAGATCGCACAGC
TCATTGCTGGCTACATAGATATCATCCTTAAGAAGAAAAAAAGCAAGGACCATTTTGGGCTGGAGGGAGA
TGAAGAGTCTACTATGTTGGAGGACTCAGTGTCTCCCAAAAAGTCAACAGTCCTTCAGCAGCAGTACAAC
CGAGTGGGGAAAGTGGAGCACGGCTCTGTGGCTCTGCCAGCCATCATGCGCTCTGGAGCCTCTGGTCCTG
AGAATTTCCAGGTGGGGAGCATGCCACCTGCCCAGCAGCAGATCACCAGTGGCCAGATGCACCGAGGACA
CATGCCACCTCTGACTTCAGCCCAGCAGGCGCTCACTGGAACCATTAACTCCAGCATGCAGGCTGTGCAG
GCTGCCCAGGCCACTCTGGATGACTTTGAGACTCTACCCCCTCTTGGCCAGGATGCTGCCTCCAAAGCTT
GGCGTAAGAACAAGATGGATGAATCAAAGCATGAGATCCACTCCCAGGTAGATGCCATCACAGCTGGCAC
TGCCTCTGTGGTAAACCTGACAGCAGGAGATCCTGCAGAGACAGACTATACAGCAGTGGGCTGTGCAGTC
ACCACCATCTCTTCCAACCTGACGGAGATGTCCCGTGGGGTGAAGCTATTGGCTGCCCTGCTGGAGGATG
AAGGCGGCAATGGCCGGCCCCTTCTGCAAGCAGCAAAGGGCCTTGCAGGGGCTGTGTCGGAACTGCTTCG
CAGTGCTCAGCCCGCCAGCGCTGAGCCTCGTCAGAACCTGCTGCAGGCAGCCGGGAACGTGGGCCAGGCC
AGTGGGGAGCTGTTGCAGCAAATTGGGGAAAGTGACACTGACCCCCACTTCCAGGATGTTCTAATGCAGC
TAGCAAACGCAGTGGCAAGTGCTGCAGCCGCCCTGGTCCTCAAGGCCAAGAGTGTGGCCCAGCGCACAGA
GGATTCCGGGCTTCAGACCCAAGTGATTGCTGCAGCTACGCAATGTGCTCTGTCCACTTCCCAGCTGGTG
GCCTGTACCAAGGTGGTAGCACCTACAATCAGCTCACCTGTGTGCCAAGAACAGCTAGTCGAGGCTGGGC
GACTGGTGGCCAAAGCTGTGGAGGGCTGTGTGTCTGCCTCGCAAGCAGCTACAGAAGATGGACAGCTGCT
TCGAGGGGTAGGAGCAGCAGCCACGGCTGTCACCCAGGCCCTCAATGAGCTGCTGCAGCACGTGAAGGCC
CACGCCACCGGAGCTGGGCCTGCCGGTCGGTATGACCAAGCCACTGATACCATCCTCACCGTCACTGAAA
ACATCTTCAGCTCCATGGGTGATGCTGGGGAGATGGTGCGCCAGGCCCGCATCCTGGCCCAAGCCACCTC
AGACCTGGTCAATGCTATCAAGGCCGATGCTGAGGGGGAGAGTGATCTGGAGAACTCTAGAAAGCTCCTG
AGTGCTGCCAAGATCCTCGCTGATGCCACCGCCAAGATGGTGGAGGCGGCCAAGGGAGCAGCCGCCCACC
CTGACAGTGAGGAACAGCAGCAGCGACTGCGTGAAGCAGCTGAGGGGCTTCGCATGGCCACCAATGCAGC
TGCGCAGAACGCCATCAAGAAGAAGTTGGTGCAGCGCCTGGAGCATGCAGCCAAGCAAGCTGCAGCCTCT
GCAACACAGACCATTGCTGCAGCCCAACATGCAGCCTCTGCCCCCAAGGCCTCTGCGGGCCCCCAGCCCC
TACTGGTGCAGAGCTGTAAGGCCGTGGCAGAGCAGATTCCGTTGCTGGTGCAGGGTGTCCGAGGAAGTCA
AGCTCAGCCTGACAGCCCTAGTGCTCAGCTCGCCCTCATTGCTGCCAGCCAGAGCTTCCTGCAGCCAGGT
GGGAAGATGGTGGCAGCGGCAAAAGCCTCAGTGCCAACAATTCAGGACCAGGCTTCAGCGATGCAGCTGA
GTCAGTGCGCAAAGAACCTAGGCACTGCCCTGGCCGAGCTGCGCACTGCTGCTCAGAAGGCTCAGGAGGC
ATGTGGACCTTTGGAGATGGATTCTGCACTGAGTGTTGTACAAAATCTAGAGAAAGACCTACAGGAAATA
AAAGCAGCAGCTCGAGATGGCAAGCTTAAGCCCTTACCTGGGGAAACAATGGAGAAGTGTACCCAAGATC
TTGGCAACAGCACCAAAGCGGTGAGCTCTGCCATCGCCAAGCTGCTGGGGGAGATTGCCCAGGGCAACGA
GAACTATGCAGGTATTGCAGCTCGGGATGTAGCTGGTGGACTAAGGTCACTAGCCCAGGCTGCGCGGGGT
GTGGCTGCGCTGACATCAGATCCTGCAGTGCAGGCCATTGTGCTTGACACAGCCAGCGACGTTCTGGACA
AGGCCAGCAGCCTCATTGAAGAGGCAAAAAAAGCATCTGGACACCCAGGGGACCCAGAAAGCCAGCAAAG
GCTTGCTCAGGTAGCTAAAGCAGTGACCCAAGCCCTGAACCGCTGTGTCAGCTGCCTGCCTGGCCAAAGA
GACGTGGATAATGCCCTACGAGCCGTTGGAGATGCCAGCAAGCGACTCCTGAGTGACTTGCTTCCTCCAA
GCACGGGGACATTTCAAGAAGCACAGAGCCGATTGAATGAAGCTGCAGCTGGGTTAAATCAGGCCGCCAC
AGAACTGGTGCAAGCCTCCCGAGGAACTCCTCAGGACCTGGCTCGGGCCTCCGGCCGATTTGGACAGGAC
TTCAGCACCTTCCTGGAAGCTGGTGTGGAGATGGCCGGACAGGCCCCGAGCCAGGAGGACCGAGCCCAGG
TGGTGTCCAACCTGAAGGGCATATCCATGTCTTCAAGCAAACTTCTCCTTGCCGCTAAGGCCTTGTCCAC
AGACCCTGCTTCTCCCAACCTCAAGAGTCAGCTGGCTGCGGCTGCCCGGGCAGTGACGGACAGCATCAAC
CAGCTCATCACCATGTGCACCCAGCAGGCACCTGGCCAGAAGGAGTGTGACAATGCACTTCGGCAGCTAG
AGACAGTCCGAGAACTCCTGGAGAATCCAGTCCAGCCCATCAACGACATGTCCTGCTTCGGTTGCTTGGA
CAGTGTCATGGAGAACTCCAAGGTCCTAGGTGAGGCCATGACTGGCATCTCCCAAAATGCCAAGAATGGA
AATCTGCCGGAGTTTGGAGATGCCATTGCCACAGCCTCCAAGGCTCTCTGTGGCTTCACGGAGGCAGCCG
CACAGGCAGCATATCTAGTTGGTGTCTCTGACCCCAACAGCCAAGCTGGACAGCAAGGACTGGTGGAACC
CACACAGTTTGCCCGTGCAAACCAGGCAATTCAGATGGCCTGTCAGAGTCTGGGGGAGCCTGGCTGTACC
CAGGCCCAGGTGTTATCTGCAGCCACTATTGTAGCCAAACACACATCTGCATTGTGTAACAGCTGTCGCC
TGGCTTCCGCTAGGACTGCCAATCCCACTGCCAAGCGCCAGTTTGTACAGTCAGCCAAGGAGGTGGCCAA
CAGTACAGCCAATCTTGTCAAGACCATCAAGGCACTAGATGGGGACTTCACAGAAGAGAACCGTGCCCAG
TGCCGAGCAGCCACAGCCCCTCTGCTGGAAGCTGTGGATAACCTGAGTGCCTTTGCCTCCAACCCTGAGT
TCTCCAGCGTCCCTGCCCAGATCAGCCCTGAGGGCAGAGCAGCCATGGAGCCCATTGTAATCTCTGCTAA
GACAATGTTGGAGAGTGCTGGAGGGCTCATCCAGACAGCTCGGGCGTTAGCAGTCAATCCCCGAGACCCC
CCACGTTGGTCTGTGCTAGCTGGCCACTCTCGGACTGTCTCAGATTCCATCAAGAAACTTATTACAAGCA
TGAGGGACAAAGCCCCAGGGCAGCTGGAGTGTGAGACAGCCATTGCGGCTCTGAACAGCTGCTTGCGGGA
CCTAGATCAGGCTTCGCTTGCCGCTGTCAGCCAGCAGCTTGCTCCCCGTGAAGGAATCTCTCAAGAGGCT
TTGCACACCCAGATGCTCACTGCAGTGCAAGAAATTTCTCATCTCATTGAGCCGCTGGCCAGCGCTGCTC
GGGCTGAAGCCTCCCAGCTGGGACACAAGGTGTCCCAAATGGCCCAGTACTTTGAACCACTCACCCTGGC
TGCAGTGGGTGCTGCGTCTAAGACCCTGAGCCACCCGCAGCAGATGGCACTTCTGGACCAGACTAAAACG
TTGGCAGAGTCTGCCTTGCAGTTGCTATATACTGCCAAGGAGGCTGGTGGTAACCCCAAGCAAGCAGCAC
ACACCCAGGAAGCCCTGGAGGAGGCTGTGCAGATGATGACAGAGGCCGTAGAAGACCTGACGACGACCCT
CAACGAAGCAGCCAGTGCTGCAGGAGTCGTTGGCGGCATGGTGGACTCTATCACTCAGGCCATCAACCAG
CTAGATGAAGGACCTATGGGTGACCCAGAAGGCTCATTCGTAGATTACCAGACAACCATGGTGAGGACAG
CCAAGGCCATTGCTGTCACTGTTCAGGAGATGGTAACCAAGTCAAACACCAGCCCTGAAGAGCTAGGCCC
TCTTGCCAACCAGCTGACCAGTGACTATGGCCGACTGGCCTCACAAGCCAAGCCTGCAGCTGTGGCTGCT
GAAAATGAAGAGATAGGCGCTCACATCAAACACCGAGTACAGGAGCTGGGCCATGGCTGCTCTGCTCTGG
TCACCAAGGCAGGTGCCTTGCAGTGTAGCCCCAGTGATGTCTACACCAAGAAGGAGCTCATAGAGTGTGC
CCGCAGAGTGTCAGAGAAGGTCTCCCATGTTCTGGCTGCACTCCAGGCTGGGAATCGTGGTACCCAGGCC
TGCATTACAGCAGCCAGTGCTGTGTCTGGTATCATTGCTGACCTCGACACCACCATCATGTTCGCTACTG
CTGGCACACTTAACCGTGAGGGTGCTGAAACTTTTGCTGACCACCGGGAGGGTATCTTAAAGACAGCAAA
GGTTCTTGTGGAGGACACCAAGGTCCTAGTGCAGAATGCAGCTGGGAGCCAGGAGAAGTTGGCACAAGCC
GCCCAGTCCTCCGTGGCCACCATTACCCGCCTCGCTGATGTGGTCAAGCTCGGTGCAGCCAGCCTAGGAG
CCGAAGACCCTGAAACTCAGGTGGTGCTGATCAATGCAGTAAAGGACGTAGCCAAGGCCCTGGGTGACCT
CATCAGCGCTACGAAGGCTGCAGCGGGCAAAGTTGGGGATGACCCTGCAGTGTGGCAGCTCAAGAACTCT
GCCAAGGTGATGGTGACCAATGTGACATCATTGCTCAAGACAGTGAAGGCTGTGGAAGATGAGGCCACCA
AAGGCACACGGGCCCTAGAGGCAACCACAGAGCACATACGTCAGGAACTGGCGGTCTTCTGTTCCCCAGA
GCCACCTGCCAAGACCTCTACCCCTGAAGACTTCATCCGAATGACCAAGGGTATTACTATGGCAACAGCC
AAAGCCGTTGCTGCTGGCAATTCCTGTCGACAGGAAGATGTCATTGCCACAGCCAATCTGAGCCGACGGG
CTATTGCGGACATGCTTCGGGCTTGCAAGGAAGCAGCTTTCCACCCAGAAGTGGCGCCTGATGTACGGCT
CCGAGCCCTGCACTATGGCCGGGAGTGTGCCAATGGTTACCTGGAACTGCTGGACCACGTGCTGCTGACC
CTTCAGAAGCCAAACCCAGACCTGAAGCAGCAGCTAACTGGACACTCAAAGCGGGTTGCTGGCTCTGTGA
CTGAGCTCATCCAGGCTGCTGAAGCCATGAAAGGAACAGAGTGGGTGGACCCAGAGGACCCTACTGTCAT
TGCTGAGAATGAGCTCTTGGGAGCCGCAGCCGCCATCGAGGCTGCAGCCAAGAAGCTGGAGCAGCTGAAG
CCCAGGGCCAAACCCAAGGAGGCGGATGAGTCCTTGAACTTTGAGGAACAAATCCTAGAAGCTGCCAAGT
CCATCGCTGCAGCCACCAGTGCACTGGTAAAGGCTGCGTCAGCAGCCCAGAGGGAGCTGGTGGCTCAAGG
AAAGGTGGGCGCCATTCCAGCCAATGCACTGGATGATGGGCAGTGGTCGCAGGGCCTCATTTCCGCTGCC
CGTATGGTGGCTGCGGCCACCAACAATCTGTGTGAAGCAGCTAACGCAGCTGTCCAGGGCCATGCTAGCC
AGGAGAAACTCATTTCCTCAGCCAAGCAAGTAGCTGCCTCCACAGCTCAGCTCCTGGTAGCTTGCAAGGT
CAAAGCAGATCAGGACTCTGAGGCAATGAAACGGCTCCAGGCTGCTGGCAATGCAGTGAAGAGGGCCTCA
GATAACCTGGTAAAGGCGGCCCAGAAAGCTGCAGCCTTCGAAGACCAGGAGAATGAGACGGTGGTGGTGA
AGGAGAAAATGGTTGGGGGCATTGCCCAGATTATCGCAGCACAGGAAGAGATGCTTCGGAAGGAACGAGA
GCTGGAAGAGGCTCGGAAAAAGCTCGCCCAGATCCGGCAGCAGCAGTACAAGTTCTTGCCTTCAGAGCTT
CGAGACGAGCACGGAGGATCCGGAATGGTGAGCAAGGGCGAGGAGCTGTTCACCGGGGTGGTGCCCATCC
TGGTCGAGCTGGACGGCGACGTAAACGGCCACAAGTTCAGCGTGTCCGGCGAGGGCGAGGGCGATGCCAC
CTACGGCAAGCTGACCCTGAAGTTCATCTGCACCACCGGCAAGCTGCCCGTGCCCTGGCCCACCCTCGTG
ACCACCCTGACCTACGGCGTGCAGTGCTTCAGCCGCTACCCCGACCACATGAAGCAGCACGACTTCTTCA
AGTCCGCCATGCCCGAAGGCTACGTCCAGGAGCGCACCATCTTCTTCAAGGACGACGGCAACTACAAGAC
CCGCGCCGAGGTGAAGTTCGAGGGCGACACCCTGGTGAACCGCATCGAGCTGAAGGGCATCGACTTCAAG
GAGGACGGCAACATCCTGGGGCACAAGCTGGAGTACAACTACAACAGCCACAACGTCTATATCATGGCCG
ACAAGCAGAAGAACGGCATCAAGGTGAACTTCAAGATCCGCCACAACATCGAGGACGGCAGCGTGCAGCT
CGCCGACCACTACCAGCAGAACACCCCCATCGGCGACGGCCCCGTGCTGCTGCCCGACAACCACTACCTG
AGCACCCAGTCCGCCCTGAGCAAAGACCCCAACGAGAAGCGCGATCACATGGTCCTGCTGGAGTTCGTGA
CCGCCGCCGGGATCACTCTCGGCATGGACGAGCTGTACAAGTAACCGCGGGCCCGGGATCCACCGGATCT
AGATAACTGATCATAATCAGCCATACCACATTTGTAGAGGTTTTACTTGCTTTAAAAAACCTCCCACACC
TCCCCCTGAACCTGAAACATAAAATGAATGCAATTGTTGTTGTTAACTTGTTTATTGCAGCTTATAATGG
TTACAAATAAAGCAATAGCATCACAAATTTCACAAATAAAGCATTTTTTTCACTGCATTCTAGTTGTGGT
TTGTCCAAACTCATCAATGTATCTTAACGCGTAAATTGTAAGCGTTAATATTTTGTTAAAATTCGCGTTA
AATTTTTGTTAAATCAGCTCATTTTTTAACCAATAGGCCGAAATCGGCAAAATCCCTTATAAATCAAAAG
AATAGACCGAGATAGGGT
[37 nt withheld, positions 9399-9435]
AAAGAACGTGGACTCCAACGTCAAAGG
[49 nt withheld, positions 9463-9511]
T
[91 nt withheld, positions 9513-9603]
G
[124 nt withheld, positions 9605-9728]
CAGGTGGCACTTTTCGGGGAAATGTGCGCGGAACCCCTATTTGTTTATTTTTCTAAATACATTCAAATAT
GTATCCGCTCATGAGACAATAACCCTGATAAATGCTTCAATAATATTGAAAAAGGAAGAGTCCTGAGGCG
GAAAGAACCAGCTGTGGAATGTGTGTCAGTTAGGGTGTGGAAAGTCCCCAGGCTCCCCAGCAGGCAGAAG
TATGCAAAGCATGCATCTCAATTAGTCAGCAACCAGGTGTGGAAAGTCCCCAGGCTCCCCAGCAGGCAGA
AGTATGCAAAGCATGCATCTCAATTAGTCAGCAACCATAGTCCCGCCCCTAACTCCGCCCATCCCGCCCC
TAACTCCGCCCAGTTCCGCCCATTCTCCGCCCCATGGCTGACTAATTTTTTTTATTTATGCAGAGGCCGA
GGCCGCCTCGGCCTCTGAGCTATTCCAGAAGTAGTGAGGAGGCTTTTTTGGAGGCCTAGGCTTTTGCAAA
GATCGATCAAGAGACAGGATGAGGATCGTTTCGCATGATTGAACAAGATGGATTGCACGCAGGTTCTCCG
GCCGCTTGGGTGGAGAGGCTATTCGGCTATGACTGGGCACAACAGACAATCGGCTGCTCTGATGCCGCCG
TGTTCCGGCTGTCAGCGCAGGGGCGCCCGGTTCTTTTTGTCAAGACCGACCTGTCCGGTGCCCTGAATGA
ACTGCAAGACGAGGCAGCGCGGCTATCGTGGCTGGCCACGACGGGCGTTCCTTGCGCAGCTGTGCTCGAC
GTTGTCACTGAAGCGGGAAGGGACTGGCTGCTATTGGGCGAAGTGCCGGGGCAGGATCTCCTGTCATCTC
ACCTTGCTCCTGCCGAGAAAGTATCCATCATGGCTGATGCAATGCGGCGGCTGCATACGCTTGATCCGGC
TACCTGCCCATTCGACCACCAAGCGAAACATCGCATCGAGCGAGCACGTACTCGGATGGAAGCCGGTCTT
GTCGATCAGGATGATCTGGACGAAGAGCATCAGGGGCTCGCGCCAGCCGAACTGTTCGCCAGGCTCAAGG
CGAGCATGCCCGACGGCGAGGATCTCGTCGTGACCCATGGCGATGCCTGCTTGCCGAATATCATGGTGGA
AAATGGCCGCTTTTCTGGATTCATCGACTGTGGCCGGCTGGGTGTGGCGGACCGCTATCAGGACATAGCG
TTGGCTACCCGTGATATTGCTGAAGAGCTTGGCGGCGAATGGGCTGACCGCTTCCTCGTGCTTTACGGTA
TCGCCGCTCCCGATTCGCAGCGCATCGCCTTCTATCGCCTTCTTGACGAGTTCTTCTGAGCGGGACTCTG
GGGTTCGAAATGACCGACCAAGCGACGCCCAACCTGCCATCACGAGATTTCGATTCCACCGCCGCCTTCT
ATGAAAGGTTGGGCTTCGGAATCGTTTTCCGGGACGCCGGCTGGATGATCCTCCAGCGCGGGGATCTCAT
GCTGGAGTTCTTCGCCCACCCTAGGGGGAGGCTAACTGAAACACGGAAGGAGACAATACCGGAAGGAACC
CGCGCTATGACGGCAATAAAAAGACAGAATAAAACGCACGGTGTTGGGTCGTTTGTTCATAAACGCGGGG
TTCGGTCCCAGGGCTGGCACTCTGTCGATACCCCACCGAGACCCCATTGGGGCCAATACGCCCGCGTTTC
TTCCTTTTCCCCACCCCACCCCCCAAGTTCGGGTGAAGGCCCAGGGCTCGCAGCCAACGTCGGGGCGGCA
GGCCCTGCCATAGCCTCAGGTTACTCATATATACTTTAGATTGATTTAAAACTTCATTTTTAATTTAAAA
GGATCTAGGTGAAGATCCTTTTTGATAATCTCATGACCAAAATCCCTTAACGTGAGTTTTCGTTCCACTG
AGCGTCAGACCCCGTAGAAAAGATCAAAGGATCTTCTTGAGATCCTTTTTTTCTGCGCGTAATCTGCTGC
TTGCAAACAAAAAAACCACCGCTACCAGCGGTGGTTTGTTTGCCGGATCAAGAGCTACCAACTCTTTTTC
CGAAGGTAACTGGCTTCAGCAGAGCGCAGATACCAAATACTGTTCTTCTAGTGTAGCCGTAGTTAGGCCA
CCACTTCAAGAACTCTGTAGCACCGCCTACATACCTCGCTCTGCTAATCCTGTTACCAGTGGCTGCTGCC
AGTGGCGATAAGTCGTGTCTTACCGGGTTGGACTCAAGACGATAGTTACCGGATAAGGCGCAGCGGTCGG
GCTGAACGGGGGGTTCGTGCACACAGCCCAGCTTGGAGCGAACGACCTACACCGAACTGAGATACCTACA
GCGTGAGCTATGAGAAAGCGCCACGCTTCCCGAAGGGAGAAAGGCGGACAGGTATCCGGTAAGCGGCAGG
GTCGGAACAGGAGAGCGCACGAGGGAGCTTCCAGGGGGAAACGCCTGGTATCTTTATAGTCCTGTCGGGT
TTCGCCACCTCTGACTTGAGCGTCGATTTTTGTGATGCTCGTCAGGGGGGCGGAGCCTATGGAAAAACGC
CAGCAACGCGGCCTTTTTACGGTTCCTGGCCTTTTGCTGGCCTTTTGCTCACATGTTCTTTCCTGCGTTA
TCCCCTGATTCTGTGGATAACCGTATTACCGCCATGCAT
Features (pLannotate 1.2.2; 14 found; start..end, strand, type, name):
     61..364     +  enhancer       CMV enhancer: human cytomegalovirus immediate early enhancer
    365..568     +  promoter       CMV promoter: human cytomegalovirus (CMV) immediate early promoter
    650..8272    +  CDS            Tln1: TLN1_MOUSE - Also known as Tln. Experimental evidence at protein level: Swiss-Prot protein existence level 1. Probably involved in connections of major cytoskeletal structures to the plasma membrane. High molecular weight cytoskeletal protein concentrated at regions of cell-substratum contact and, in lymphocytes, at cell-cell contacts. From Mus musculus (Mouse).
   8285..9004    +  CDS            EGFP: the original enhanced GFP (Yang et al., 1996) mammalian codon-optimized
   9004..9026    +  misc_feature   MCS (fragment): multiple cloning site
   9038..9122    +  CDS            large T antigen (fragment): large T antigen from SV40 (simian virus 40)
   9145..9266    +  polyA_signal   SV40 poly(A) signal: SV40 polyadenylation signal
   9300..9728    -  rep_origin     f1 ori (sequence partly withheld): f1 bacteriophage origin of replication; arrow indicates direction of (+) strand synthesis
   9755..9859    +  promoter       AmpR promoter: bla
   9861..10218   +  promoter       SV40 promoter: SV40 enhancer and early promoter
  10253..11047   +  CDS            NeoR/KanR: aminoglycoside phosphotransferase from Tn5; aph(3')-II (or nptII); confers resistance to neomycin, kanamycin, and G418 (Geneticin®)
  11068..11220   +  CDS            ble (fragment): BLE_KLEPN - Experimental evidence at protein level: Swiss-Prot protein existence level 1. Binding protein with a strong affinity to the bleomycin family of antibiotics. Binds to CL990; an antimitotic-antibiotic compound. From Klebsiella pneumoniae.
  11279..11326   +  polyA_signal   HSV TK poly(A) signal: herpes simplex virus thymidine kinase polyadenylation signal (Cole and Stacy, 1985)
  11655..12243   +  rep_origin     ori: high-copy-number ColE1/pMB1/pBR322/pUC origin of replication
