[The description below was written by a language model from this plasmid's Addgene catalogue record and pLannotate feature annotations shown in this document.]
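Description:
pEGFP_Y1389C-talin1 (1-2541) is a 12,357 bp mammalian expression plasmid built on the Clontech pEGFP-C1 backbone. It encodes full-length mouse talin-1 (Tln1, residues 1-2541) carrying the Y1389C point mutation. The 7,623 bp talin coding sequence sits directly downstream of the human cytomegalovirus immediate early enhancer and promoter and is followed, after a short linker, by the EGFP coding sequence. The fluorescent protein is therefore fused to the C terminus of talin, as the catalogue entry states. This is the reverse of the orientation usually associated with a C1-type vector, in which EGFP precedes the cloning site. A remnant of the multiple cloning site follows EGFP, and the transcript is terminated by the SV40 polyadenylation signal. The short "large T antigen" fragment annotated just before this signal most likely reflects SV40-derived sequence flanking the poly(A) region rather than an expressed element.

The plasmid is propagated in E. coli through a high-copy ColE1/pUC-type origin and selected with kanamycin. The Tn5 NeoR/KanR gene is preceded by both a bacterial (bla) promoter and the SV40 enhancer/early promoter and ends in the HSV TK poly(A) signal. The same marker can therefore give kanamycin resistance in bacteria and G418 resistance in transfected mammalian cells. An f1 origin is also present, which permits single-stranded DNA production. The small ble fragment is a partial match with no indicated function.

The construct is intended for expressing fluorescently tagged mutant talin-1 in mammalian cells. The associated study concerns how cancer-associated talin point mutations affect cell adhesion and migration.
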