Addgene plasmid #166118: pEGFP_Y1389C-talin1 (1-2541)
Purpose: For expression of full-length mouse talin-1 carrying mutation Y1389C in mammalian cells. Contains C-terminal EGFP tag.
Depositing lab: Vesa Hytönen. Depositing organization: Tampere University, BioMediTech. Publication: Cancer associated talin point mutations disorganise cell adhesion and migration. Azizi L, Cowell AR, Mykuliak VV, Goult BT, Turkki P, Hytonen VP. Sci Rep. 2021 Jan 11;11(1):347. doi: 10.1038/s41598-020-77911-4. PubMed 33431906.
Backbone
  Vector backbone: pEGFP-C1
  Backbone manufacturer: Clontech
  Backbone size w/o insert (bp): 4734
  Total vector size (bp): 12357
  Vector type: Mammalian Expression ; CMV promoter
Growth in bacteria
  Bacterial resistance: Kanamycin, 50 μg/mL
  Growth temperature: 37°C
  Growth strain: DH5alpha
  Growth instructions: For MidiPrep according to the instructions from the kit.
  Copy number: High Copy
Gene/Insert
  Gene/Insert name: Y1389C-Talin-1 (alt name: Y1389C-TLN1)
  Species: M. musculus (mouse)
  Insert size (bp): 7623
  Mutation: Y1389C
  Entrez Gene: Tln1 (a.k.a. Tln)
  Tag / fusion protein: EGFP (C terminal on insert)
Terms and licenses: Academic/Nonprofit Terms; Industry Terms: Not Available to Industry
How to cite: pEGFP_Y1389C-talin1 (1-2541) was a gift from Vesa Hytönen (Addgene plasmid # 166118 ; http://n2t.net/addgene:166118 ; RRID:Addgene_166118)
